>Addgene plasmid #248996 | pKlab1156-HBEGF-2a-3xFLAG-BRCA1(full-length)-M1783T-2a-mRuby3-HBBIVS2-WPRE | addgene full sequence | sequence record 495731 | Addgene NGS Result
GTGCCAGCTGCATTAACATGGTCATAGCTGTTTCCTTGCGTATTGGGCGCTCTCCGCTTCCTCGCTCACT
GACTCGCTGCGCTCGGTCGTTCGGGTAAAGCCTGGGGTGCCTAATGAGCAAAAGGCCAGCAAAAGGCCAG
GAACCGTAAAAAGGCCGCGTTGCTGGCGTTTTTCCATAGGCTCCGCCCCCCTGACGAGCATCACAAAAAT
CGACGCTCAAGTCAGAGGTGGCGAAACCCGACAGGACTATAAAGATACCAGGCGTTTCCCCCTGGAAGCT
CCCTCGTGCGCTCTCCTGTTCCGACCCTGCCGCTTACCGGATACCTGTCCGCCTTTCTCCCTTCGGGAAG
CGTGGCGCTTTCTCATAGCTCACGCTGTAGGTATCTCAGTTCGGTGTAGGTCGTTCGCTCCAAGCTGGGC
TGTGTGCACGAACCCCCCGTTCAGCCCGACCGCTGCGCCTTATCCGGTAACTATCGTCTTGAGTCCAACC
CGGTAAGACACGACTTATCGCCACTGGCAGCAGCCACTGGTAACAGGATTAGCAGAGCGAGGTATGTAGG
CGGTGCTACAGAGTTCTTGAAGTGGTGGCCTAACTACGGCTACACTAGAAGAACAGTATTTGGTATCTGC
GCTCTGCTGAAGCCAGTTACCTTCGGAAAAAGAGTTGGTAGCTCTTGATCCGGCAAACAAACCACCGCTG
GTAGCGGTGGTTTTTTTGTTTGCAAGCAGCAGATTACGCGCAGAAAAAAAGGATCTCAAGAAGATCCTTT
GATCTTTTCTACGGGGTCTGACGCTCAGTGGAACGAAAACTCACGTTAAGGGATTTTGGTCATGAGATTA
TCAAAAAGGATCTTCACCTAGATCCTTTTAAATTAAAAATGAAGTTTTAAATCAATCTAAAGTATATATG
AGTAAACTTGGTCTGACAGTTACCAATGCTTAATCAGTGAGGCACCTATCTCAGCGATCTGTCTATTTCG
TTCATCCATAGTTGCCTGACTCCCCGTCGTGTAGATAACTACGATACGGGAGGGCTTACCATCTGGCCCC
AGTGCTGCAATGATACCGCGAGAACCACGCTCACCGGCTCCAGATTTATCAGCAATAAACCAGCCAGCCG
GAAGGGCCGAGCGCAGAAGTGGTCCTGCAACTTTATCCGCCTCCATCCAGTCTATTAATTGTTGCCGGGA
AGCTAGAGTAAGTAGTTCGCCAGTTAATAGTTTGCGCAACGTTGTTGCCATTGCTACAGGCATCGTGGTG
TCACGCTCGTCGTTTGGTATGGCTTCATTCAGCTCCGGTTCCCAACGATCAAGGCGAGTTACATGATCCC
CCATGTTGTGCAAAAAAGCGGTTAGCTCCTTCGGTCCTCCGATCGTTGTCAGAAGTAAGTTGGCCGCAGT
GTTATCACTCATGGTTATGGCAGCACTGCATAATTCTCTTACTGTCATGCCATCCGTAAGATGCTTTTCT
GTGACTGGTGAGTACTCAACCAAGTCATTCTGAGAATAGTGTATGCGGCGACCGAGTTGCTCTTGCCCGG
CGTCAATACGGGATAATACCGCGCCACATAGCAGAACTTTAAAAGTGCTCATCATTGGAAAACGTTCTTC
GGGGCGAAAACTCTCAAGGATCTTACCGCTGTTGAGATCCAGTTCGATGTAACCCACTCGTGCACCCAAC
TGATCTTCAGCATCTTTTACTTTCACCAGCGTTTCTGGGTGAGCAAAAACAGGAAGGCAAAATGCCGCAA
AAAAGGGAATAAGGGCGACACGGAAATGTTGAATACTCATACTCTTCCTTTTTCAATATTATTGAAGCAT
TTATCAGGGTTATTGTCTCATGAGCGGATACATATTTGAATGTATTTAGAAAAATAAACAAATAGGGGTT
CCGCGCACATTTCCCCGAAAAGTGCCACCTAAATTGTAAGCGTTAATATTTTGTTAAAATTCGCGTTAAA
TTTTTGTTAAATCAGCTCATTTTTTAACCAATAGGCCGAAATCGGCAAAATCCCTTATAAATCAAAAGAA
TAGACCGAGATAGGGTTGAGTGGCCGCTACAGGGCGCTCCCATTCGCCATTCAGGCTGCGCAACTGTTGG
GAAGGGCGTTTCGGTGCGGGCCTCTTCGCTATTACGCCAGCTGGCGAAAGGGGGATGTGCTGCAAGGCGA
TTAAGTTGGGTAACGCCAGGGTTTTCCCAGTCACGACGTTGTAAAACGACGGCCAGTCCCCCGGTCAGGC
AACATCACCCGAGCGCGACGTAATACGACTCACTATAGGGCGAATTGGCGGAAGGCCGTCAAGGCCGCAT
ACGCGTCCATGTCTTCGGAAATACAAGGACTTCTGCATCCATGGAGAATGCAAATATGTGAAGGAGCTCC
GGGCTCCCTCCTGCATGTAAGTGCCCCTTCCCCAGGGCTGAATCTCATCAGCACACTTTGTCAGCCACGT
GGCTGTTCCTCGTTGTCACTGTTCCTTGAATTCATGATTTCACCCAGTTTCTTCTCAACCTCTGGGCGGA
AGTTGGGAGGAGGGGAAATATATTTTTAGTCAGCGGAAGCCCCCTCCCCCCTATAGGATGCAATTTCCTG
TGGTATGGTTTTGTGACGTGCTTTAATCCTTGGGGACATTTCCTGCTTGCCCAGAAATGAGCATGTGGCT
AGGACAGCTGGCACCTGAAGGCAGGCCCTTAATTCTTGCCTGATGCCCTACTCTGGGAGGGAGAAGCCAG
TAGGAAACATGGCAGAGTGGGCTTCCAGGGCAGAGTAGAGCTCCTGTGGGAAGGTAGGAAGTGCATTTGG
ATGCATGATGTATAGGTATGTGTGTATTTGGGTTTATGTGCATGTAAGTGTGCAAATGTGGATTGACTGT
GAGGCATGGCAGGACTGTACAGAGAGGGATCATCATGGCGGCAGGTTGAGGCCTCTCTTTCTTCTTCCTT
ATCCCAGCAAGGACGAGGAGGTGGGAGACATGGAGAGTACTGGCCTTTGGCCACGTTGTGAGAGAACAAT
TCCTTTGTGCAGGGTTCACAGGAAATGGAACCTGACCCATTAGGCATCAGCCCCCGGAATTCTAGGGCGC
AGTAGTCCAGGGTTTCCTTGATGATGTCATACTTATCCTGTCCCTTTTTTTTCCACAGCTGCCACCCGGG
TTACCATGGAAAAAGGTGTCATGGGCTGAGCCTCCCAGTGGAAAATCGCTTATATACCTATGACCACACA
ACCATCCTGGCCGTGGTGGCTGTGGTGCTGTCATCTGTCTGTCTGCTGGTCATCGTGGGGCTTCTCATGT
TTAGGTACCATAGGAGAGGAGGTTATGATGTGGAAAATGAAGAGAAAGTGAAGTTGGGCATGACTAATTC
CCACGGATCCGAGGGCAGAGGAAGTCTGCTAACATGCGGTGACGTCGAGGAGAATCCTGGCCCAGCACCG
GGATCCACCGGTGACTACAAAGACCATGACGGTGATTATAAAGATCATGACATCGACTACAAGGATGACG
ATGACAAGCCAGTGTGGTGGAATTCGATATCAACAAGTTTGTACAAAAAAGTTGGCGATTTATCTGCTCT
TCGCGTTGAAGAAGTACAAAATGTCATTAATGCTATGCAGAAAATCTTAGAGTGTCCCATCTGTCTGGAG
TTGATCAAGGAACCGGTGTCCACAAAGTGTGACCACATATTTTGCAAATTTTGCATGCTGAAACTTCTCA
ACCAGAAGAAAGGGCCTTCACAGTGTCCTTTATGTAAGAATGATATAACCAAAAGGAGCCTACAAGAAAG
TACGAGATTTAGTCAACTTGTTGAAGAGCTATTGAAAATCATTTGTGCTTTTCAGCTTGACACAGGTTTG
GAGTATGCAAACAGCTATAATTTTGCAAAAAAGGAAAATAACTCTCCTGAACATCTAAAAGATGAAGTTT
CTATCATCCAAAGTATGGGCTACAGAAACCGTGCCAAAAGACTTCTACAGAGTGAACCCGAAAATCCTTC
CTTGCAGGAAACCAGTCTCAGTGTCCAACTCTCTAACCTTGGAACTGTGAGAACTCTGAGGACAAAGCAG
CGGATACAACCTCAAAAGACGTCTGTCTACATTGAATTGGGATCTGATTCTTCTGAAGATACCGTTAATA
AGGCAACTTATTGCAGTGTGGGAGATCAAGAATTGTTACAAATCACCCCTCAAGGAACCAGGGATGAAAT
CAGTTTGGATTCTGCAAAAAAGGCTGCTTGTGAATTTTCTGAGACGGATGTAACAAATACTGAACATCAT
CAACCCAGTAATAATGATTTGAACACCACTGAGAAGCGTGCAGCTGAGAGGCATCCAGAAAAGTATCAGG
GTAGTTCTGTTTCAAACTTGCATGTGGAGCCATGTGGCACAAATACTCATGCCAGCTCATTACAGCATGA
GAACAGCAGTTTATTACTCACTAAAGACAGAATGAATGTAGAAAAGGCTGAATTCTGTAATAAAAGCAAA
CAGCCTGGCTTAGCAAGGAGCCAACATAACAGATGGGCTGGAAGTAAGGAAACATGTAATGATAGGCGGA
CTCCCAGCACAGAAAAAAAGGTAGATCTGAATGCTGATCCCCTGTGTGAGAGAAAAGAATGGAATAAGCA
GAAACTGCCATGCTCAGAGAATCCTAGAGATACTGAAGATGTTCCTTGGATAACACTAAATAGCAGCATT
CAGAAAGTTAATGAGTGGTTTTCCAGAAGTGATGAACTGTTAGGTTCTGATGACTCACATGATGGGGAGT
CTGAATCAAATGCCAAAGTAGCTGATGTATTGGACGTTCTAAATGAGGTAGATGAATATTCTGGTTCTTC
AGAGAAAATAGACTTACTGGCCAGTGATCCTCATGAGGCTTTAATATGTAAAAGTGAAAGAGTTCACTCC
AAATCAGTAGAGAGTAATATTGAAGACAAAATATTTGGGAAAACCTATCGGAAGAAGGCAAGCCTCCCCA
ACTTAAGCCATGTAACTGAAAATCTAATTATAGGAGCATTTGTTACTGAGCCACAGATAATACAAGAGCG
TCCCCTCACAAATAAATTAAAGCGTAAAAGGAGACCTACATCAGGCCTTCATCCTGAGGATTTTATCAAG
AAAGCAGATTTGGCAGTTCAAAAGACTCCTGAAATGATAAATCAGGGAACTAACCAAACGGAGCAGAATG
GTCAAGTGATGAATATTACTAATAGTGGTCATGAGAATAAAACAAAAGGTGATTCTATTCAGAATGAGAA
AAATCCTAACCCAATAGAATCACTCGAAAAAGAATCTGCTTTCAAAACGAAAGCTGAACCTATAAGCAGC
AGTATAAGCAATATGGAACTCGAATTAAATATCCACAATTCAAAAGCACCTAAAAAGAATAGGCTGAGGA
GGAAGTCTTCTACCAGGCATATTCATGCGCTTGAACTAGTAGTCAGTAGAAATCTAAGCCCACCTAATTG
TACTGAATTGCAAATTGATAGTTGTTCTAGCAGTGAAGAGATAAAGAAAAAAAAGTACAACCAAATGCCA
GTCAGGCACAGCAGAAACCTACAACTCATGGAAGGTAAAGAACCTGCAACTGGAGCCAAGAAGAGTAACA
AGCCAAATGAACAGACAAGTAAAAGACATGACAGTGATACTTTCCCAGAGCTGAAGTTAACAAATGCACC
TGGTTCTTTTACTAAGTGTTCAAATACCAGTGAACTTAAAGAATTTGTCAATCCTAGCCTTCCAAGAGAA
GAAAAAGAAGAGAAACTAGAAACAGTTAAAGTGTCTAATAATGCTGAAGACCCCAAAGATCTCATGTTAA
GTGGAGAAAGGGTTTTGCAAACTGAAAGATCTGTAGAGAGTAGCAGTATTTCACTGGTACCTGGTACTGA
TTATGGCACTCAGGAAAGTATCTCGTTACTGGAAGTTAGCACTCTAGGGAAGGCAAAAACAGAACCAAAT
AAATGTGTGAGTCAGTGTGCAGCATTTGAAAACCCCAAGGGACTAATTCATGGTTGTTCCAAAGATAATA
GAAATGACACAGAAGGCTTTAAGTATCCATTGGGACATGAAGTTAACCACAGTCGGGAAACAAGCATAGA
AATGGAAGAAAGTGAACTTGATGCTCAGTATTTGCAGAATACATTCAAGGTTTCAAAGCGCCAGTCATTT
GCTCTGTTTTCAAATCCAGGAAATGCAGAAGAGGAATGTGCAACATTCTCTGCCCACTCTGGGTCCTTAA
AGAAACAAAGTCCAAAAGTCACTTTTGAATGTGAACAAAAGGAAGAAAATCAAGGAAAGAATGAGTCTAA
TATCAAGCCTGTACAGACAGTTAATATCACTGCAGGCTTTCCTGTGGTTGGTCAGAAAGATAAGCCAGTT
GATAATGCCAAATGTAGTATCAAAGGAGGCTCTAGGTTTTGTCTATCATCTCAGTTCAGAGGCAACGAAA
CTGGACTCATTACTCCAAATAAACATGGACTTTTACAAAACCCATATCGTATACCACCACTTTTTCCCAT
CAAGTCATTTGTTAAAACTAAATGTAAGAAAAATCTGCTAGAGGAAAACTTTGAGGAACATTCAATGTCA
CCTGAAAGAGAAATGGGAAATGAGAACATTCCAAGTACAGTGAGCACAATTAGCCGTAATAACATTAGAG
AAAATGTTTTTAAAGGAGCCAGCTCAAGCAATATTAATGAAGTAGGTTCCAGTACTAATGAAGTGGGCTC
CAGTATTAATGAAATAGGTTCCAGTGATGAAAACATTCAAGCAGAACTAGGTAGAAACAGAGGGCCAAAA
TTGAATGCTATGCTTAGATTAGGGGTTTTGCAACCTGAGGTCTATAAACAAAGTCTTCCTGGAAGTAATT
GTAAGCATCCTGAAATAAAAAAGCAAGAATATGAAGAAGTAGTTCAGACTGTTAATACAGATTTCTCTCC
ATATCTGATTTCAGATAACTTAGAACAGCCTATGGGAAGTAGTCATGCATCTCAGGTTTGTTCTGAGACA
CCTGATGACCTGTTAGATGATGGTGAAATAAAGGAAGATACTAGTTTTGCTGAAAATGACATTAAGGAAA
GTTCTGCTGTTTTTAGCAAAAGCGTCCAGAGAGGAGAGCTTAGCAGGAGTCCTAGCCCTTTCACCCATAC
ACATTTGGCTCAGGGTTACCGAAGAGGGGCCAAGAAATTAGAGTCCTCAGAAGAGAACTTATCTAGTGAG
GATGAAGAGCTTCCCTGCTTCCAACACTTGTTATTTGGTAAAGTAAACAATATACCTTCTCAGTCTACTA
GGCATAGCACCGTTGCTACCGAGTGTCTGTCTAAGAACACAGAGGAGAATTTATTATCATTGAAGAATAG
CTTAAATGACTGCAGTAACCAGGTAATATTGGCAAAGGCATCTCAGGAACATCACCTTAGTGAGGAAACA
AAATGTTCTGCTAGCTTGTTTTCTTCACAGTGCAGTGAATTGGAAGACTTGACTGCAAATACAAACACCC
AGGATCCTTTCTTGATTGGTTCTTCCAAACAAATGAGGCATCAGTCTGAAAGCCAGGGAGTTGGTCTGAG
TGACAAGGAATTGGTTTCAGATGATGAAGAAAGAGGAACGGGCTTGGAAGAAAATAATCAAGAAGAGCAA
AGCATGGATTCAAACTTAGGTGAAGCAGCATCTGGGTGTGAGAGTGAAACAAGCGTCTCTGAAGACTGCT
CAGGGCTATCCTCTCAGAGTGACATTTTAACCACTCAGCAGAGGGATACCATGCAACATAACCTGATAAA
GCTCCAGCAGGAAATGGCTGAACTAGAAGCTGTGTTAGAACAGCATGGGAGCCAGCCTTCTAACAGCTAC
CCTTCCATCATAAGTGACTCCTCTGCCCTTGAGGACCTGCGAAATCCAGAACAAAGCACATCAGAAAAAG
CAGTATTAACTTCACAGAAAAGTAGTGAATACCCTATAAGCCAGAATCCAGAAGGCCTTTCTGCTGACAA
GTTTGAGGTGTCTGCAGATAGTTCTACCAGTAAAAATAAAGAACCAGGAGTGGAAAGGTCATCCCCTTCT
AAATGCCCATCATTAGATGATAGGTGGTACATGCACAGTTGCTCTGGGAGTCTTCAGAATAGAAACTACC
CATCTCAAGAGGAGCTCATTAAGGTTGTTGATGTGGAGGAGCAACAGCTGGAAGAGTCTGGGCCACACGA
TTTGACGGAAACATCTTACTTGCCAAGGCAAGATCTAGAGGGAACCCCTTACCTGGAATCTGGAATCAGC
CTCTTCTCTGATGACCCTGAATCTGATCCTTCTGAAGACAGAGCCCCAGAGTCAGCTCGTGTTGGCAACA
TACCATCTTCAACCTCTGCATTGAAAGTTCCCCAATTGAAAGTTGCAGAATCTGCCCAGGGTCCAGCTGC
TGCTCATACTACTGATACTGCTGGGTATAATGCAATGGAAGAAAGTGTGAGCAGGGAGAAGCCAGAATTG
ACAGCTTCAACAGAAAGGGTCAACAAAAGAATGTCCATGGTGGTGTCTGGCCTGACCCCAGAAGAATTTA
TGCTCGTGTACAAGTTTGCCAGAAAACACCACATCACTTTAACTAATCTAATTACTGAAGAGACTACTCA
TGTTGTTATGAAAACAGATGCTGAGTTTGTGTGTGAACGGACACTGAAATATTTTCTAGGAATTGCGGGA
GGAAAATGGGTAGTTAGCTATTTCTGGGTGACCCAGTCTATTAAAGAAAGAAAAATGCTGAATGAGCATG
ATTTTGAAGTCAGAGGAGATGTGGTCAATGGAAGAAACCACCAAGGTCCAAAGCGAGCAAGAGAATCCCA
GGACAGAAAGATCTTCAGGGGGCTAGAAATCTGTTGCTATGGGCCCTTCACCAACATGCCCACAGATCAA
CTGGAATGGACGGTACAGCTGTGTGGTGCTTCTGTGGTGAAGGAGCTTTCATCATTCACCCTTGGCACAG
GTGTCCACCCAATTGTGGTTGTGCAGCCAGATGCCTGGACAGAGGACAATGGCTTCCATGCAATTGGGCA
GATGTGTGAGGCACCTGTGGTGACCCGAGAGTGGGTGTTGGACAGTGTAGCACTCTACCAGTGCCAGGAG
CTGGACACCTACCTGATACCCCAGATCCCCCACAGCCACTACACCGGTGGCTCCGCCACCAATTTCAGCC
TGCTCAAGCAGGCTGGCGACGTGGAGGAAAACCCAGGACCTGCGCCGGGTTCGCAATTGGTGTCTAAGGG
CGAAGAGCTGATCAAGGAAAATATGCGTATGAAGGTGGTCATGGAAGGTTCGGTCAACGGCCACCAATTC
AAATGCACAGGTGAAGGAGAAGGCAGACCGTACGAGGGAGTGCAAACCATGAGGATCAAAGTCATCGAGG
GAGGACCCCTGCCATTTGCCTTTGACATTCTTGCCACGTCGTTCATGTATGGCAGCCGTACCTTTATCAA
GTACCCGGCCGACATCCCTGATTTCTTTAAACAGTCCTTTCCTGAGGGTTTTACTTGGGAAAGAGTTACG
AGATACGAAGATGGTGGAGTCGTCACCGTCACGCAGGACACCAGCCTTGAGGATGGCGAGCTCGTCTACA
ACGTCAAGGTCAGAGGGGTAAACTTTCCCTCCAATGGTCCCGTGATGCAGAAGAAGACCAAGGGTTGGGA
GCCTAATACAGAGATGATGTATCCAGCAGATGGTGGTCTGAGAGGATACACTGACATCGCACTGAAAGTT
GATGGTGGTGGCCATCTGCACTGCAACTTCGTGACAACTTACAGGTCAAAAAAGACCGTCGGGAACATCA
AGATGCCCGGTGTCCATGCCGTTGATCACCGCCTGGAAAGGATCGAGGAGAGTGACAATGAAACCTACGT
AGTGCAAAGAGAAGTGGCAGTTGCCAAATACAGCAACCTTGGTGGTGGCATGGACGAGCTGTACAAGTAA
TAGTAAACGCTAGCGTTTAAACCTTCAGGGTGAGTCTATGGGACGCTTGATGTTTTCTTTCCCCTTCTTT
TCTATGGTTAAGTTCATGTCATAGGAAGGGGATAAGTAACAGGGTACAGTTTAGAATGGGAAACAGACGA
ATGATTGCATCAGTGTGGAAGTCTCAGGATCGTTTTAGTTTCTTTTATTTGCTGTTCATAACAATTGTTT
TCTTTTGTTTAATTCTTGCTTTCTTTTTTTTTCTTCTCCGCAATTTTTACTATTATACTTAATGCCTTAA
CATTGTGTATAACAAAAGGAAATATCTCTGAGATACATTAAGTAACTTAAAAAAAAACTTTACACAGTCT
GCCTAGTACATTACTATTTGGAATATATGTGTGCTTATTTGCATATTCATAATCTCCCTACTTTATTTTC
TTTTATTTTTAATTGATACATAATCATTATACATATTTATGGGTTAAAGTGTAATGTTTTAATATGTGTA
CACATATTGACCAAATCAGGGTAATTTTGCATTTGTAATTTTAAAAAATGCTTTCTTCTTTTAATATACT
TTTTTGTTTATCTTATTTCTAATACTTTCCCTAATCTCTTTCTTTCAGGGCAATAATGATACAATGTATC
ATGCCTCTTTGCACCATTCTAAAGAATAACAGTGATAATTTCTGGGTTAAGGCAATAGCAATATCTCTGC
ATATAAATATTTCTGCATATAAATTGTAACTGATGTAAGAGGTTTCATATTGCTAATAGCAGCTACAATC
CAGCTACCATTCTGCTTTTATTTTATGGTTGGGATAAGGCTGGATTATTCTGAGTCCAAGCTAGGCCCTT
TTGCTAATCATGTTCATACCTCTTATCTTCCTCCCACAGCTCCTGGGCAACGTGCTGTTTAAACCCGCTG
ATCAGCCTCGAGCTAGCGTCGACTAATGATAAGTTTAAACGCTAGCGTCGACAATCAACCTCTGGATTAC
AAAATTTGTGAAAGATTGACTGGTATTCTTAACTATGTTGCTCCTTTTACGCTATGTGGATACGCTGCTT
TAATGCCTTTGTATCATGCTATTGCTTCCCGTATGGCCTTCATTTTCTCCTCCTTGTATAAATCCTGGTT
GCTGTCTCTTTATGAGGAGTTGTGGCCCGTTGTCAGGCAACGTGGCGTGGTGTGCACTGTGTTTGCTGAC
GCAACCCCCACTGGTTGGGGCATTGCCACCACCTGTCAGCTCCTTTCCGGGACTTTCGCTTTCCCCCTCC
CTATTGCCACGGCGGAACTCATCGCCGCCTGCCTTGCCCGCTGCTGGACAGGGGCTCGGCTGTTGGGCAC
TGACAATTCCGTGGTGTTGTCGGGGAAGCTGACGTCCTTTCCATGGCTGCTCGCCTGTGTTGCCACCTGG
ATTCTGCGCGGGACGTCCTTCTGCTACGTCCCTTCGGCCCTCAATCCAGCGGACCTTCCTTCCCGCGGCC
TGCTGCCGGCTCTGCGGCCTCTTCCGCGTCTTCGCCTTCGCCCTCAGACGAGTCGGATCTCCCTTTGGGC
CGCCTCCCCGCCTGTAATCTAGATAGTCAGTTTAAACCCGCTGATCAGCCTCGACTGTGCCTTCTAGTTG
CCAGCCATCTGTTGTTTGCCCCTCCCCCGTGCCTTCCTTGACCCTGGAAGGTGCCACTCCCACTGTCCTT
TCCTAATAAAATGAGGAAATTGCATCGCATTGTCTGAGTAGGTGTCATTCTATTCTGGGGGGTGGGGTGG
GGCAGGACAGCAAGGGGGGGGATTGGGAAGACAATAGCAGGCATGCTGGGGATGCGGTGGGCTCTATGGC
TTCTCTCGAGGTCAGGCAACATCACCCCTTCCCTGGGTAGGTGTGTGGGTGGAGGGGCTGTGGGTTCCTT
AGCCTCTCTCCTAAGCCAAACCCAGCAAACGGCTGCCTTGGCAACCCCTCAGGGATGACAGCACTGCCAT
GCTCTCTGGCAGGCATAATGTTGCCACTGTGCCTGAGGCCAACACCCTGCGTCGGGCTGCAAACATCCAT
TCCCTTCCCTGTGGGGAGGGAGGCTCTGGGGGCCTTAGTGGGAGACTCTGGACAGGGCCAAGAGACTGTT
GTATGCACACTGCCTCCAGCCTGTCAAGAAGGCGGCGTGCCTGGCATCCCTTCTACTGGTGATTGGTGCA
GATCCCTTAGCTTTTTAAAGCTTCCTTGTTTTGTCTGATCACACACAGCAGAGCTGCCCTGTATTTGGCA
GTTGGCAGACAGACCCATCACTCCCCACCATGTCCACAGTCACTTGTGCATCCTTTCCTATAACATCCTT
GTCAGGAGCTTGGTATTAGAGGGAGTTGTTTAAGAGTGGCATAGAAAGCCCCCATATTATCCTTCCCAAG
GTCTTGGGACAGGGTGGGAAATGTTCATCTTAAATTTGTAAAATGGCATCATTAGTACAGGGTGAAGAAG
GTGACTCAAGTAGTCAAGGTGGATTGAGGTCAGGAATCTGTCTATACCAGATTGGTCCTGGGCATTTTGG
TGGATGGATGTGGGGCTTGCACTGTGTGGTTGAGAGGCCTTATAAGGTTGCCCTCCTGGAGGTACCCTGG
GCCTCATGGGCCTTCCGCTCACTGCCCGCTTTCCAGTCGGGAAACCTGTCCCCCCGGTCAGGCAACATCA
CCC
Features (pLannotate 1.2.2; 18 found; start..end, strand, type, name):
     53..93      -  rep_origin     RSF ori (fragment): Plasmids containing the RSF 1030 origin of replication can be propagated in E. coli cells that contain additional plasmids with compatible origins.
    171..759     -  rep_origin     ori: high-copy-number ColE1/pMB1/pBR322/pUC origin of replication
    930..1790    -  CDS            AmpR: β-lactamase; bla; confers resistance to ampicillin, carbenicillin, and related antibiotics
   1791..1895    -  promoter       AmpR promoter: bla
   1921..2052    -  rep_origin     M13 ori (fragment): M13 bacteriophage origin of replication; arrow indicates direction of (+) strand synthesis
   2073..2227    -  CDS            lacZα (fragment): LacZα fragment of β-galactosidase; lacZ fragment
   2261..2279    +  promoter       T7 promoter: promoter for bacteriophage T7 RNA polymerase
   2317..2397    +  CDS            HBEGF (fragment): HBEGF_CHLAE - Also known as DTR, HEGFL. Experimental evidence at protein level: Swiss-Prot protein existence level 1. Growth factor that mediates its effects via EGFR, ERBB2 and ERBB4. Required for normal cardiac valve formation and normal heart function. Promotes smooth muscle cell proliferation. May be involved in macrophage-mediated cellular proliferation. It is mitogenic for fibroblasts, but not endothelial cells. It is able to bind EGF receptor/EGFR with higher affinity than EGF itself and is a far more potent mitogen for smooth muscle cells than EGF. Also acts as a diphtheria toxin recep
   3073..3140    +  misc_feature   Ad SA (fragment): adenovirus major late transcript splice acceptor (Friedrich and Soriano, 1991)
   3140..3364    +  CDS            HBEGF (fragment): HBEGF_CHLAE - Also known as DTR, HEGFL. Experimental evidence at protein level: Swiss-Prot protein existence level 1. Growth factor that mediates its effects via EGFR, ERBB2 and ERBB4. Required for normal cardiac valve formation and normal heart function. Promotes smooth muscle cell proliferation. May be involved in macrophage-mediated cellular proliferation. It is mitogenic for fibroblasts, but not endothelial cells. It is able to bind EGF receptor/EGFR with higher affinity than EGF itself and is a far more potent mitogen for smooth muscle cells than EGF. Also acts as a diphtheria toxin recep
   3443..3508    +  CDS            3xFLAG: three tandem FLAG® epitope tags, followed by an enterokinase cleavage site
   3534..3551    +  protein_bind   attB1 (fragment): mutant version of attB; core recombination site for the Gateway® BP reaction BP Clonase™
   3557..9142    +  CDS            BRCA1: BRCA1_HUMAN - Also known as RNF53. Experimental evidence at protein level: Swiss-Prot protein existence level 1. E3 ubiquitin-protein ligase that specifically mediates the formation of 'Lys-6'-linked polyubiquitin chains and plays a central role in DNA repair by facilitating cellular responses to DNA damage (PubMed:12890688, PubMed:14976165, PubMed:16818604, PubMed:17525340, PubMed:12887909, PubMed:10500182, PubMed:19261748). It is unclear whether it also mediates the formation of other types of polyubiquitin chains (PubMed:12890688). The BRCA1-BARD1 heterodimer coordinates a diverse range of
   9228..9937    +  CDS            mRuby3 (fragment): monomeric red fluorescent protein derived from mRuby2, with improved brightness and photostability (Bajar et al., 2016)
   9970..10058   +  intron         β-globin intron (fragment): internally truncated intron from human β-globin
  10428..10819   +  intron         β-globin intron (fragment): internally truncated intron from human β-globin
  10903..11491   +  misc_feature   WPRE: woodchuck hepatitis virus posttranscriptional regulatory element
  11535..11646   +  polyA_signal   bGH poly(A) signal: bovine growth hormone polyadenylation signal
