[The description below was written by a language model from this plasmid's Addgene catalogue record and pLannotate feature annotations shown in this document.]
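Description:
pKlab1156-HBEGF-2a-3xFLAG-BRCA1(full-length)-M1783T-2a-mRuby3-HBBIVS2-WPRE is a 12.6 kb CRISPR knock-in donor (repair template) built on the Xential system for targeted integration at the human HBEGF locus. It is propagated in E. coli as a high-copy plasmid through a ColE1/pUC-type origin with ampicillin resistance. The backbone also retains cloning-vector remnants: fragments of the M13 origin and lacZα, and a T7 promoter.

No mammalian promoter is annotated for the payload. Instead, HBEGF-derived sequence leads into an adenovirus splice acceptor joined directly to a further HBEGF coding fragment, which the record lists as mutated exon 4 plus exon 5. This arrangement suggests that after integration the cassette is spliced into, and transcribed from, the endogenous HBEGF gene. HBEGF is the diphtheria toxin receptor, so in the Xential approach the mutated exon is expected to make correctly edited cells toxin-resistant, allowing them to be enriched by toxin selection, although the record does not describe this step.

Downstream, 2A peptide sequences named in the construct title (not annotated in the feature table) separate HBEGF from N-terminally 3xFLAG-tagged full-length human BRCA1 carrying the M1783T substitution, and BRCA1 from mRuby3, which serves as a red fluorescent marker of expression. The catalogue lists the tag as 3xFLAG-V5, but only 3xFLAG and a Gateway attB1 remnant are annotated. A human β-globin intron (HBBIVS2) follows mRuby3, included according to the depositor to improve stable integration into cell lines. WPRE and a bGH polyadenylation signal then complete the transcript. The plasmid is used to generate cell lines stably expressing this BRCA1 missense variant, in work on how HSP90 buffers deleterious BRCA1 variation.
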