Addgene plasmid #248996: pKlab1156-HBEGF-2a-3xFLAG-BRCA1(full-length)-M1783T-2a-mRuby3-HBBIVS2-WPRE
Purpose: This plasmid expresses the BRCA1 sequence with M1783T mutation, the construct includes a HBBIVS2 intron sequence at the 3' end of the mRuby sequence to improve the stable integration into cell lines
Depositing lab: Georgios Karras. Depositing organization: University of Texas MD Anderson Cancer Center. Publication: HSP90 buffers deleterious genetic variations in BRCA1. Gracia B, Zhang XH, Montes P, Pham TC, Huang M, Chen J, Karras GI. Mol Cell. 2025 Nov 19:S1097-2765(25)00867-6. doi: 10.1016/j.molcel.2025.10.026. PubMed 41265458.
Backbone
  Vector backbone: Xential template for knock-in at the HBEGF locus
  Vector type: CRISPR
  Selectable markers: HBEGF(Exon4mut&Exon5), mRuby11
Growth in bacteria
  Bacterial resistance: Ampicillin, 100 μg/mL
  Growth temperature: 37°C
  Growth strain: DH5alpha
  Copy number: High Copy
Gene/Insert
  Gene/Insert name: BRCA1
  Species: H. sapiens (human)
  Mutation: M1783T
  Entrez Gene: BRCA1 (a.k.a. BRCAI, BRCC1, BROVCA1, FANCS, IRIS, PNCA4, PPP1R53, PSCP, RNF53)
  Tag / fusion protein: 3x-FLAG-V5 (N terminal on insert)
  Cloning method: Gibson Cloning
Resource information
  A portion of this plasmid was derived from a plasmid made by: based on vectors from Li et al. Nat Comms 2021 (PMID: 33479216)
Terms and licenses: Academic/Nonprofit Terms; Industry Terms: Not Available to Industry
How to cite: pKlab1156-HBEGF-2a-3xFLAG-BRCA1(full-length)-M1783T-2a-mRuby3-HBBIVS2-WPRE was a gift from Georgios Karras (Addgene plasmid # 248996 ; http://n2t.net/addgene:248996 ; RRID:Addgene_248996)
